Addgene plasmid #132499: pELF2-donor
Purpose: CRISPR donor plasmid to create GFP fusion proteins
Depositing lab: Kevin White.
Backbone
  Vector backbone: pUC19
  Vector type: CRISPR
Growth in bacteria
  Bacterial resistance: Ampicillin and Kanamycin, 100 & 50 μg/mL
  Growth temperature: 37°C
  Growth strain: TOP10
  Copy number: High Copy
Gene/Insert
  Gene/Insert name: ELF2
  Species: H. sapiens (human)
  Mutation: none
  Entrez Gene: ELF2 (a.k.a. EU32, NERF, NERF-1A, NERF-1B, NERF-1a,b, NERF-2)
  Tag / fusion protein: GFP (C terminal on backbone)
  Cloning method: Gibson Cloning
Terms and licenses: Academic/Nonprofit Terms; Industry Terms: Not Available to Industry
Depositor comments: Cloning source: K562
How to cite: pELF2-donor was a gift from Kevin White (Addgene plasmid # 132499)
