[The description below was written by a language model from this plasmid's Addgene catalogue record and pLannotate feature annotations shown in this document.]
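Description:
pELF2-donor is a CRISPR homology-directed repair donor plasmid built on the pUC19 backbone and designed to tag the endogenous human ELF2 gene (an ETS-family transcription factor, also called NERF) with GFP at its C terminus. It is a high-copy plasmid that replicates in E. coli from the pUC/ColE1-type origin. It carries the β-lactamase gene with its own promoter, along with pUC19 remnants such as the lac promoter/operator and lacZα fragments. The catalogue lists both ampicillin and kanamycin for bacterial selection, the latter matching the Tn5 NeoR/KanR gene within the insert.

The payload was assembled by Gibson cloning, with K562 cells given as the cloning source, presumably for the ELF2 genomic sequence. An annotated fragment matching the ELF2 coding region lies directly upstream of the tag cassette, consistent with a 5' homology arm ending at the last coding sequence of the gene. It is followed by a short match to a composite TEV-cleavage/His tag, an S-Tag, and EGFP. Next come an EMCV IRES and the NeoR/KanR coding sequence. No mammalian promoter is annotated, so after correct integration both the ELF2-tag-EGFP fusion and the IRES-driven resistance gene would be expected to depend on the endogenous ELF2 promoter, allowing G418 selection of edited cells. About 1 kb after NeoR is unannotated and likely holds the 3' homology arm, though the record does not state this. The short C9orf85 match is probably incidental. The guide RNA and Cas9 are not on this plasmid. The two sequence records (7,120 and 7,117 nt) have the same annotated features, offset by one base.
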