Features (pLannotate 1.2.2; 18 found; start..end, strand, type, name):
      1..21      +  misc_feature   MCS (fragment): pUC18/19 multiple cloning site
     58..74      -  protein_bind   lac operator: The lac repressor binds to the lac operator to inhibit transcription in E. coli. This inhibition can be relieved by adding lactose or isopropyl-β-D-thiogalactopyranoside (IPTG). lac repressor encoded by lacI
     82..112     -  promoter       lac promoter: promoter for the E. coli lac operon
    127..148     -  protein_bind   CAP binding site: CAP binding activates transcription in the presence of cAMP. E. coli catabolite activator protein
    161..253     -  CDS            lacI (fragment): lac repressor; lacI; The lac repressor binds to the lac operator to inhibit transcription in E. coli. This inhibition can be relieved by adding lactose or isopropyl-β-D-thiogalactopyranoside (IPTG).
    436..1024    -  rep_origin     ori: high-copy-number ColE1/pMB1/pBR322/pUC origin of replication
   1195..2055    -  CDS            AmpR: β-lactamase; bla; confers resistance to ampicillin, carbenicillin, and related antibiotics
   2056..2160    -  promoter       AmpR promoter: bla
   2255..2290    +  CDS            rop (fragment): Rop protein, which maintains plasmids at low copy number; rop
   2392..2491    +  misc_feature   bom (fragment): basis of mobility region from pBR322
   2497..2654    -  CDS            lacZα (fragment): LacZα fragment of β-galactosidase; lacZ fragment
   2677..2793    -  CDS            C9orf85 (fragment): CI085_HUMAN - Experimental evidence at protein level: Swiss-Prot protein existence level 1. From Homo sapiens (Human).
   3060..3683    +  CDS            ELF2 (fragment): ELF2_HUMAN - Also known as NERF Experimental evidence at protein level: Swiss-Prot protein existence level 1. Isoform 2 may function in repression of RUNX1-mediated transactivation. From Homo sapiens (Human).
   3704..3724    +  CDS            capTEV™ (fragment): composite tag for in vivo biotinylation, TEV protease cleavage, and 6xHis tagging
   3738..3782    +  CDS            S-Tag: affinity and epitope tag derived from pancreatic ribonuclease A
   3873..4592    +  CDS            EGFP: the original enhanced GFP (Yang et al., 1996) mammalian codon-optimized
   4630..5215    +  misc_feature   IRES2: internal ribosome entry site (IRES) of the encephalomyocarditis virus (EMCV)
   5297..6100    +  CDS            NeoR/KanR: aminoglycoside phosphotransferase from Tn5; aph(3')-II (or nptII); confers resistance to neomycin, kanamycin, and G418 (Geneticin®)
>Addgene plasmid #132499 | pELF2-donor | depositor full sequence | sequence record 254457 | Full Sequence
GACCTGCAGGCATGCAAGCTTGGCGTAATCATGGTCATAGCTGTTTCCTGTGTGAAATTGTTATCCGCTC
ACAATTCCACACAACATACGAGCCGGAAGCATAAAGTGTAAAGCCTGGGGTGCCTAATGAGTGAGCTAAC
TCACATTAATTGCGTTGCGCTCACTGCCCGCTTTCCAGTCGGGAAACCTGTCGTGCCAGCTGCATTAATG
AATCGGCCAACGCGCGGGGAGAGGCGGTTTGCGTATTGGGCGCTCTTCCGCTTCCTCGCTCACTGACTCG
CTGCGCTCGGTCGTTCGGCTGCGGCGAGCGGTATCAGCTCACTCAAAGGCGGTAATACGGTTATCCACAG
AATCAGGGGATAACGCAGGAAAGAACATGTGAGCAAAAGGCCAGCAAAAGGCCAGGAACCGTAAAAAGGC
CGCGTTGCTGGCGTTTTTCCATAGGCTCCGCCCCCCTGACGAGCATCACAAAAATCGACGCTCAAGTCAG
AGGTGGCGAAACCCGACAGGACTATAAAGATACCAGGCGTTTCCCCCTGGAAGCTCCCTCGTGCGCTCTC
CTGTTCCGACCCTGCCGCTTACCGGATACCTGTCCGCCTTTCTCCCTTCGGGAAGCGTGGCGCTTTCTCA
TAGCTCACGCTGTAGGTATCTCAGTTCGGTGTAGGTCGTTCGCTCCAAGCTGGGCTGTGTGCACGAACCC
CCCGTTCAGCCCGACCGCTGCGCCTTATCCGGTAACTATCGTCTTGAGTCCAACCCGGTAAGACACGACT
TATCGCCACTGGCAGCAGCCACTGGTAACAGGATTAGCAGAGCGAGGTATGTAGGCGGTGCTACAGAGTT
CTTGAAGTGGTGGCCTAACTACGGCTACACTAGAAGGACAGTATTTGGTATCTGCGCTCTGCTGAAGCCA
GTTACCTTCGGAAAAAGAGTTGGTAGCTCTTGATCCGGCAAACAAACCACCGCTGGTAGCGGTGGTTTTT
TTGTTTGCAAGCAGCAGATTACGCGCAGAAAAAAAGGATCTCAAGAAGATCCTTTGATCTTTTCTACGGG
GTCTGACGCTCAGTGGAACGAAAACTCACGTTAAGGGATTTTGGTCATGAGATTATCAAAAAGGATCTTC
ACCTAGATCCTTTTAAATTAAAAATGAAGTTTTAAATCAATCTAAAGTATATATGAGTAAACTTGGTCTG
ACAGTTACCAATGCTTAATCAGTGAGGCACCTATCTCAGCGATCTGTCTATTTCGTTCATCCATAGTTGC
CTGACTCCCCGTCGTGTAGATAACTACGATACGGGAGGGCTTACCATCTGGCCCCAGTGCTGCAATGATA
CCGCGAGACCCACGCTCACCGGCTCCAGATTTATCAGCAATAAACCAGCCAGCCGGAAGGGCCGAGCGCA
GAAGTGGTCCTGCAACTTTATCCGCCTCCATCCAGTCTATTAATTGTTGCCGGGAAGCTAGAGTAAGTAG
TTCGCCAGTTAATAGTTTGCGCAACGTTGTTGCCATTGCTACAGGCATCGTGGTGTCACGCTCGTCGTTT
GGTATGGCTTCATTCAGCTCCGGTTCCCAACGATCAAGGCGAGTTACATGATCCCCCATGTTGTGCAAAA
AAGCGGTTAGCTCCTTCGGTCCTCCGATCGTTGTCAGAAGTAAGTTGGCCGCAGTGTTATCACTCATGGT
TATGGCAGCACTGCATAATTCTCTTACTGTCATGCCATCCGTAAGATGCTTTTCTGTGACTGGTGAGTAC
TCAACCAAGTCATTCTGAGAATAGTGTATGCGGCGACCGAGTTGCTCTTGCCCGGCGTCAATACGGGATA
ATACCGCGCCACATAGCAGAACTTTAAAAGTGCTCATCATTGGAAAACGTTCTTCGGGGCGAAAACTCTC
AAGGATCTTACCGCTGTTGAGATCCAGTTCGATGTAACCCACTCGTGCACCCAACTGATCTTCAGCATCT
TTTACTTTCACCAGCGTTTCTGGGTGAGCAAAAACAGGAAGGCAAAATGCCGCAAAAAAGGGAATAAGGG
CGACACGGAAATGTTGAATACTCATACTCTTCCTTTTTCAATATTATTGAAGCATTTATCAGGGTTATTG
TCTCATGAGCGGATACATATTTGAATGTATTTAGAAAAATAAACAAATAGGGGTTCCGCGCACATTTCCC
CGAAAAGTGCCACCTGACGTCTAAGAAACCATTATTATCATGACATTAACCTATAAAAATAGGCGTATCA
CGAGGCCCTTTCGTCTCGCGCGTTTCGGTGATGACGGTGAAAACCTCTGACACATGCAGCTCCCGGAGAC
GGTCACAGCTTGTCTGTAAGCGGATGCCGGGAGCAGACAAGCCCGTCAGGGCGCGTCAGCGGGTGTTGGC
GGGTGTCGGGGCTGGCTTAACTATGCGGCATCAGAGCAGATTGTACTGAGAGTGCACCATATGCGGTGTG
AAATACCGCACAGATGCGTAAGGAGAAAATACCGCATCAGGCGCCATTCGCCATTCAGGCTGCGCAACTG
TTGGGAAGGGCGATCGGTGCGGGCCTCTTCGCTATTACGCCAGCTGGCGAAAGGGGGATGTGCTGCAAGG
CGATTAAGTTGGGTAACGCCAGGGTTTTCCCAGTCACGACGTTGTAAAACGACGGCCAGTGAATTCGAGC
TCGGTACCCGGCACACACCTGTAGTCCTAACTACTGAGGAAGCTAAGGCAGGAGAGTCACTTGAGCTTAG
GAGTTGGAGGTTGTAGTGAGCTAAGATTGCACCACTATACTCCAGCCTAGGTGACAGACTGAGACCTTAT
CTCCAAAAAAAAAAAAAAAGTAGATGTCTTAAATAACCTGAATTGGTTTTTATGGTTTTATAGATGGAGC
TTAATGTAGGCTTTAGTTTTTAAAATATATCATGGTATGTTTGTGTCAAACATCAGGGATTGCCAGTACC
TCTGTAAAATTTGGGAGCACTAATTTTACACATTTTGGATTTGTATTAATCTTTTACTCAGGAGACCTAT
TTTCTCAGTTGGCATTAAATATAATCAGCTTTTTTCTTTCTAATGTACTAGGACAGTTCGTGTGGCAATG
CAGGTACCTGTTGTAATGACATCATTGGGTCAGAAAATTTCAACTGTGGCAGTTCAGTCAGTTAATGCAG
GTGCACCATTAATAACCAGCACTAGTCCAACAACAGCGACCTCTCCAAAGGTAGTCATTCAGACAATCCC
TACTGTGATGCCAGCTTCTACTGAAAATGGAGACAAAATCACCATGCAGCCTGCCAAAATTATTACCATC
CCAGCTACACAGCTTGCACAGTGTCAACTGCAGACAAAGTCAAATCTGACTGGATCAGGAAGCATTAACA
TTGTTGGAACCCCATTGGCTGTGAGAGCACTTACCCCTGTTTCAATAGCCCATGGTACACCTGTAATGAG
ACTATCAATGCCTACTCAGCAGGCATCTGGCCAGACTCCTCCTCGAGTTATCAGTGCAGTCATAAAGGGG
CCAGAGGTTAAATCGGAAGCAGTGGCAAAAAAGCAAGAACATGATGTGAAAACTTTGCAGCTAGTAGAAG
AAAAACCAGCAGATGGAAATAAGACAGTGACCCACGTAGTGGTTGTCAGTGCGCCTTCAGCTATTGCCCT
TCCTGTAACTATGAAAACAGAAGGACTAGTGACATGTGAGAAAGGGATTCCAACTACTGCAAGCGAGAAT
CTTTATTTTCAGGGCGCCGCCAAATTCAAAGAAACCGCTGCTGCTAAATTCGAACGCCAGCACATGGACA
GCGGAGGTGGAGGTTCGAGCGGTCCCTCGGGTTCGTCGAGCCTGGAAGTTCTGTTCCAGGGGCCCCTGTC
GTCGAGCGGTCCCTCGGGTTCGATGGTGAGCAAAGGCGAGGAGCTGTTCACCGGGGTGGTGCCCATCCTG
GTCGAGCTGGACGGCGACGTAAACGGCCACAAGTTCAGCGTGTCCGGCGAGGGCGAGGGCGATGCCACCT
ACGGCAAGCTGACCCTGAAGTTCATCTGCACCACCGGCAAGCTGCCCGTGCCCTGGCCCACCCTCGTGAC
CACCCTGACCTACGGCGTGCAGTGCTTCAGCCGCTACCCCGACCACATGAAGCAGCACGACTTCTTCAAG
TCCGCCATGCCCGAAGGCTACGTCCAGGAGCGCACCATCTTCTTCAAGGACGACGGCAACTACAAGACCC
GCGCCGAGGTGAAGTTCGAGGGCGACACCCTGGTGAACCGCATCGAGCTGAAGGGCATCGACTTCAAGGA
GGACGGCAACATCCTGGGGCACAAGCTGGAGTACAACTACAACAGCCACAACGTCTATATCATGGCCGAC
AAGCAGAAGAACGGCATCAAGGTGAACTTCAAGATCCGCCACAACATCGAGGACGGCAGCGTGCAGCTCG
CCGACCACTACCAGCAGAACACCCCCATCGGCGACGGCCCCGTGCTGCTGCCCGACAACCACTACCTGAG
CACCCAGTCCGCCCTGAGCAAAGACCCCAACGAGAAGCGCGATCACATGGTCCTTAAGGAGTTCGTGACC
GCCGCCGGGATCACTCTCGGCATGGACGAGCTGTACAAGTAATGATCTAGAGTCGAGTTAATTAAGAATT
CCGCCCCCCCCCCTCTCCCTCCCCCCCCCTAACGTTACTGGCCGAAGCCGCTTGGAATAAGGCCGGTGTG
CGTTTGTCTATATGTTATTTTCCACCATATTGCCGTCTTTTGGCAATGTGAGGGCCCGGAAACCTGGCCC
TGTCTTCTTGACGAGCATTCCTAGGGGTCTTTCCCCTCTCGCCAAAGGAATGCAGGGTCTGTTGAATGTC
GTGAAGGAAGCAGTTCCTCTGGAAGCTTCTTGAAGACAAACAACGTCTGTAGCGACCCTTTGCAGGCAGC
GGAACCCCCCACCTGGCGACAGGTGCCTCTGCGGCCAAAAGCCACGTGTATAAGATACACCTGCAAAGGC
GGCACAACCCCAGTGCCACGTTGTGAGTTGGATAGTTGTGGAAAGAGTCAAATGGCTCTCCTCAAGCGTA
TTCAACAAGGGGCTGAAGGATGCCCAGAAGGTACCCCATTGTATGGGATCTGATCTGGGGCCTCGGTGCA
CATGCTTTACATGTGTTTAGTCGAGGTTAAAAAAACGTCTAGGCCCCCCGAACCACGGGGACGTGGTTTT
CCTTTGAAAAACACGATGATAATATGGCCACAACCTGTTACATTGCACAAGATAAAAATATATCATCACG
AACAGTAAAACTGTCTGCTTACATAAACAGTAATACAAGGGGTGTTATGGGATCGGCCATTGAACAAGAT
GGATTGCACGCAGGTTCTCCGGCCGCTTGGGTGGAGAGGCTATTCGGCTATGACTGGGCACAACAGACAA
TCGGCTGCTCTGATGCCGCCGTGTTCCGGCTGTCAGCGCAGGGGCGCCCGGTTCTTTTTGTCAAGACCGA
CCTGTCCGGTGCCCTGAATGAACTGCAGGACGAGGCAGCGCGGCTATCGTGGCTGGCCACGACGGGCGTT
CCTTGCGCAGCTGTGCTCGACGTTGTCACTGAAGCGGGAAGGGACTGGCTGCTATTGGGCGAAGTGCCGG
GGCAGGATCTCCTGTCATCTCACCTTGCTCCTGCCGAGAAAGTATCCATCATGGCTGATGCAATGCGGCG
GCTGCATACGCTTGATCCGGCTACCTGCCCATTCGACCACCAAGCGAAACATCGCATCGAGCGAGCACGT
ACTCGGATGGAAGCCGGTCTTGTCGATCAGGATGATCTGGACGAAGAGCATCAGGGGCTCGCGCCAGCCG
AACTGTTCGCCAGGCTCAAGGCGCGCATGCCCGACGGCGAGGATCTCGTCGTGACCCATGGCGATGCCTG
CTTGCCGAATATCATGGTGGAAAATGGCCGCTTTTCTGGATTCATCGACTGTGGCCGGCTGGGTGTGGCG
GACCGCTATCAGGACATAGCGTTGGCTACCCGTGATATTGCTGAAGAGCTTGGCGGCGAATGGGCTGACC
GCTTCCTCGTGCTTTACGGTATCGCCGCTCCCGATTCGCAGCGCATCGCCTTCTATCGCCTTCTTGACGA
GTTCTTCTGAGTCAATAGCAGCTCCACCATGGACTTCAGGCTGTTAGTGGCAGTACTGACATAAACATTT
GCAAGGGAAGTCATCAAGAAAAGTCAAAGAAGACTTTAAAACATTTTTAATGCATATACAAAAACAATCA
GACTTACTGGAAATAAATTACCTATCCCATGTTTCAGTGGGAAATGAACTACATATTGAGATGCTGACAG
AAAACTGCCTCTTACAGTAGGAAACAACTGAACCCATCAATAAGAAAAAGGATCGAAAGGGACCAAGCAG
CTCACTACGATATCAAGTTACACTAAGACTTGGAACACTAACATTCTGTAAGAGGTTATATAGTTTTCAG
TGGGAGGGGTTGGGATGGGTAATCTCATTGTTACATATAGCAATTTTTGATGCATTTTATATGCATACCA
GCAATTATTACTGTGTTCGCACAGTTCTCACTTAACTGGTGCTATGTGAAGACTCTGCTAATATAGGTAT
TTTAGAATGTGAATTGAAGAATGGATCCCAAAAACTTCAGAAAGAGGATAGCAAAAAAAGATCTAGTGCG
ATTTTATATATATATATATATATATATACATACATATATATATATCATATAGCTTAAGCTGATTTAAAAC
AAAGGCCTTAGACTAATTTTCGATTTTCTTTCTTGAAATAAGCTAATGGCTTGTTTGTGTAAAGCTTTTT
TATTAAAAGAAAAATTTTAAAAATCTTGTACCTAGCACAGTATTGTTATAGAATATACATGTAACATTTT
ATATGGTAGTTTAAGTCTGTCAGTTTCTTAATTGTGGACAAATTAACAGTTGGCTCTGGCCTTTTGCTGT
AACATGCCTGTGTCACTCACTTAGCCTTGGCATTTGTGCAGACATACCATTTTCAGTTCTGCTGTCACTT
GGAAGTTCAGGCTCAGCATGAATTTTTGGCAGGTAGCTCTAATACCTGGAGTTTTCTTTGTTTTTTTTTC
TTTTTTTTAGTTGAAGTTTATGAGGGAAATACCAGTGTTCAGTTTTG
