Features (pLannotate 1.2.2; 18 found; start..end, strand, type, name):
      1..21      +  misc_feature   MCS (fragment): pUC18/19 multiple cloning site
     58..74      -  protein_bind   lac operator: The lac repressor binds to the lac operator to inhibit transcription in E. coli. This inhibition can be relieved by adding lactose or isopropyl-β-D-thiogalactopyranoside (IPTG). lac repressor encoded by lacI
     82..112     -  promoter       lac promoter: promoter for the E. coli lac operon
    127..148     -  protein_bind   CAP binding site: CAP binding activates transcription in the presence of cAMP. E. coli catabolite activator protein
    161..253     -  CDS            lacI (fragment): lac repressor; lacI; The lac repressor binds to the lac operator to inhibit transcription in E. coli. This inhibition can be relieved by adding lactose or isopropyl-β-D-thiogalactopyranoside (IPTG).
    436..1024    -  rep_origin     ori: high-copy-number ColE1/pMB1/pBR322/pUC origin of replication
   1195..2055    -  CDS            AmpR: β-lactamase; bla; confers resistance to ampicillin, carbenicillin, and related antibiotics
   2056..2160    -  promoter       AmpR promoter: bla
   2255..2290    +  CDS            rop (fragment): Rop protein, which maintains plasmids at low copy number; rop
   2392..2491    +  misc_feature   bom (fragment): basis of mobility region from pBR322
   2497..2654    -  CDS            lacZα (fragment): LacZα fragment of β-galactosidase; lacZ fragment
   2677..2793    -  CDS            C9orf85 (fragment): CI085_HUMAN - Experimental evidence at protein level: Swiss-Prot protein existence level 1. From Homo sapiens (Human).
   3059..3682    +  CDS            ELF2 (fragment): ELF2_HUMAN - Also known as NERF Experimental evidence at protein level: Swiss-Prot protein existence level 1. Isoform 2 may function in repression of RUNX1-mediated transactivation. From Homo sapiens (Human).
   3703..3723    +  CDS            capTEV™ (fragment): composite tag for in vivo biotinylation, TEV protease cleavage, and 6xHis tagging
   3737..3781    +  CDS            S-Tag: affinity and epitope tag derived from pancreatic ribonuclease A
   3872..4591    +  CDS            EGFP: the original enhanced GFP (Yang et al., 1996) mammalian codon-optimized
   4629..5214    +  misc_feature   IRES2: internal ribosome entry site (IRES) of the encephalomyocarditis virus (EMCV)
   5296..6099    +  CDS            NeoR/KanR: aminoglycoside phosphotransferase from Tn5; aph(3')-II (or nptII); confers resistance to neomycin, kanamycin, and G418 (Geneticin®)
>Addgene plasmid #132499 | pELF2-donor | addgene full sequence | sequence record 275708 | Addgene NGS Result
GACCTGCAGGCATGCAAGCTTGGCGTAATCATGGTCATAGCTGTTTCCTGTGTGAAATTGTTATCCGCTC
ACAATTCCACACAACATACGAGCCGGAAGCATAAAGTGTAAAGCCTGGGGTGCCTAATGAGTGAGCTAAC
TCACATTAATTGCGTTGCGCTCACTGCCCGCTTTCCAGTCGGGAAACCTGTCGTGCCAGCTGCATTAATG
AATCGGCCAACGCGCGGGGAGAGGCGGTTTGCGTATTGGGCGCTCTTCCGCTTCCTCGCTCACTGACTCG
CTGCGCTCGGTCGTTCGGCTGCGGCGAGCGGTATCAGCTCACTCAAAGGCGGTAATACGGTTATCCACAG
AATCAGGGGATAACGCAGGAAAGAACATGTGAGCAAAAGGCCAGCAAAAGGCCAGGAACCGTAAAAAGGC
CGCGTTGCTGGCGTTTTTCCATAGGCTCCGCCCCCCTGACGAGCATCACAAAAATCGACGCTCAAGTCAG
AGGTGGCGAAACCCGACAGGACTATAAAGATACCAGGCGTTTCCCCCTGGAAGCTCCCTCGTGCGCTCTC
CTGTTCCGACCCTGCCGCTTACCGGATACCTGTCCGCCTTTCTCCCTTCGGGAAGCGTGGCGCTTTCTCA
TAGCTCACGCTGTAGGTATCTCAGTTCGGTGTAGGTCGTTCGCTCCAAGCTGGGCTGTGTGCACGAACCC
CCCGTTCAGCCCGACCGCTGCGCCTTATCCGGTAACTATCGTCTTGAGTCCAACCCGGTAAGACACGACT
TATCGCCACTGGCAGCAGCCACTGGTAACAGGATTAGCAGAGCGAGGTATGTAGGCGGTGCTACAGAGTT
CTTGAAGTGGTGGCCTAACTACGGCTACACTAGAAGAACAGTATTTGGTATCTGCGCTCTGCTGAAGCCA
GTTACCTTCGGAAAAAGAGTTGGTAGCTCTTGATCCGGCAAACAAACCACCGCTGGTAGCGGTGGTTTTT
TTGTTTGCAAGCAGCAGATTACGCGCAGAAAAAAAGGATCTCAAGAAGATCCTTTGATCTTTTCTACGGG
GTCTGACGCTCAGTGGAACGAAAACTCACGTTAAGGGATTTTGGTCATGAGATTATCAAAAAGGATCTTC
ACCTAGATCCTTTTAAATTAAAAATGAAGTTTTAAATCAATCTAAAGTATATATGAGTAAACTTGGTCTG
ACAGTTACCAATGCTTAATCAGTGAGGCACCTATCTCAGCGATCTGTCTATTTCGTTCATCCATAGTTGC
CTGACTCCCCGTCGTGTAGATAACTACGATACGGGAGGGCTTACCATCTGGCCCCAGTGCTGCAATGATA
CCGCGAGACCCACGCTCACCGGCTCCAGATTTATCAGCAATAAACCAGCCAGCCGGAAGGGCCGAGCGCA
GAAGTGGTCCTGCAACTTTATCCGCCTCCATCCAGTCTATTAATTGTTGCCGGGAAGCTAGAGTAAGTAG
TTCGCCAGTTAATAGTTTGCGCAACGTTGTTGCCATTGCTACAGGCATCGTGGTGTCACGCTCGTCGTTT
GGTATGGCTTCATTCAGCTCCGGTTCCCAACGATCAAGGCGAGTTACATGATCCCCCATGTTGTGCAAAA
AAGCGGTTAGCTCCTTCGGTCCTCCGATCGTTGTCAGAAGTAAGTTGGCCGCAGTGTTATCACTCATGGT
TATGGCAGCACTGCATAATTCTCTTACTGTCATGCCATCCGTAAGATGCTTTTCTGTGACTGGTGAGTAC
TCAACCAAGTCATTCTGAGAATAGTGTATGCGGCGACCGAGTTGCTCTTGCCCGGCGTCAATACGGGATA
ATACCGCGCCACATAGCAGAACTTTAAAAGTGCTCATCATTGGAAAACGTTCTTCGGGGCGAAAACTCTC
AAGGATCTTACCGCTGTTGAGATCCAGTTCGATGTAACCCACTCGTGCACCCAACTGATCTTCAGCATCT
TTTACTTTCACCAGCGTTTCTGGGTGAGCAAAAACAGGAAGGCAAAATGCCGCAAAAAAGGGAATAAGGG
CGACACGGAAATGTTGAATACTCATACTCTTCCTTTTTCAATATTATTGAAGCATTTATCAGGGTTATTG
TCTCATGAGCGGATACATATTTGAATGTATTTAGAAAAATAAACAAATAGGGGTTCCGCGCACATTTCCC
CGAAAAGTGCCACCTGACGTCTAAGAAACCATTATTATCATGACATTAACCTATAAAAATAGGCGTATCA
CGAGGCCCTTTCGTCTCGCGCGTTTCGGTGATGACGGTGAAAACCTCTGACACATGCAGCTCCCGGAGAC
GGTCACAGCTTGTCTGTAAGCGGATGCCGGGAGCAGACAAGCCCGTCAGGGCGCGTCAGCGGGTGTTGGC
GGGTGTCGGGGCTGGCTTAACTATGCGGCATCAGAGCAGATTGTACTGAGAGTGCACCATATGCGGTGTG
AAATACCGCACAGATGCGTAAGGAGAAAATACCGCATCAGGCGCCATTCGCCATTCAGGCTGCGCAACTG
TTGGGAAGGGCGATCGGTGCGGGCCTCTTCGCTATTACGCCAGCTGGCGAAAGGGGGATGTGCTGCAAGG
CGATTAAGTTGGGTAACGCCAGGGTTTTCCCAGTCACGACGTTGTAAAACGACGGCCAGTGAATTCGAGC
TCGGTACCCGGCACACACCTGTAGTCCTAACTACTGAGGAAGCTAAGGCAGGAGAGTCACTTGAGCTTAG
GAGTTGGAGGTTGTAGTGAGCTAAGATTGCACCACTATACTCCAGCCCAGGTGACAGACTGAGACCTTAT
CTCCAAAAAAAAAAAAAAGTAGATGTCTTAAATAACCTGAATTGGTTTTTATGGTTTTATAGATGGAGCT
TGATGTAGGCCTTAGTTTTTAAAATATATCATGGTATGTTTGTGTCAAACATCAGGGATTGCCAGTACCT
CTGTAAAATTTGGGAGCACTAATTTTACACATTTTGGGTTTGTATTAATCTTTTACTCAGGAGACCTATT
TTCTCAGTTGGCATTAAATATAATCAGCTTTTTTCTTTCTAATGTACTAGGACAGTTCGTGTGGCAATGC
AGGTACCTGTTGTAATGACATCATTGGGTCAGAAAATTTCAACTGTGGCAGTTCAGTCAGTTAATGCAGG
TGCACCATTAATAACCAGCACTAGTCCAACAACAGCGACCTCTCCAAAGGTAGTCATTCAGACAATCCCT
ACTGTGATGCCAGCTTCTACTGAAAATGGAGACAAAATCACCATGCAGCCTGCCAAAATTATTACCATCC
CAGCTACACAGCTTGCACAGTGTCAACTGCAGACAAAGTCAAATCTGACTGGATCAGGAAGCATTAACAT
TGTTGGAACCCCATTGGCTGTGAGAGCACTTACCCCTGTTTCAATAGCCCATGGTACACCTGTAATGAGA
CTATCAATGCCTACTCAGCAGGCATCTGGCCAGACTCCTCCTCGAGTTATCAGTGCAGTCATAAAGGGGC
CAGAGGTTAAATCGGAAGCAGTGGCAAAAAAGCAAGAACATGATGTGAAAACTTTGCAGCTAGTAGAAGA
AAAACCAGCAGATGGAAATAAGACAGTGACCCACGTAGTGGTTGTCAGTGCGCCTTCAGCTATTGCCCTT
CCTGTAACTATGAAAACAGAAGGACTAGTGACATGTGAGAAAGGGATTCCAACTACTGCAAGCGAGAATC
TTTATTTTCAGGGCGCCGCCAAATTCAAAGAAACCGCTGCTGCTAAATTCGAACGCCAGCACATGGACAG
CGGAGGTGGAGGTTCGAGCGGTCCCTCGGGTTCGTCGAGCCTGGAAGTTCTGTTCCAGGGGCCCCTGTCG
TCGAGCGGTCCCTCGGGTTCGATGGTGAGCAAAGGCGAGGAGCTGTTCACCGGGGTGGTGCCCATCCTGG
TCGAGCTGGACGGCGACGTAAACGGCCACAAGTTCAGCGTGTCCGGCGAGGGCGAGGGCGATGCCACCTA
CGGCAAGCTGACCCTGAAGTTCATCTGCACCACCGGCAAGCTGCCCGTGCCCTGGCCCACCCTCGTGACC
ACCCTGACCTACGGCGTGCAGTGCTTCAGCCGCTACCCCGACCACATGAAGCAGCACGACTTCTTCAAGT
CCGCCATGCCCGAAGGCTACGTCCAGGAGCGCACCATCTTCTTCAAGGACGACGGCAACTACAAGACCCG
CGCCGAGGTGAAGTTCGAGGGCGACACCCTGGTGAACCGCATCGAGCTGAAGGGCATCGACTTCAAGGAG
GACGGCAACATCCTGGGGCACAAGCTGGAGTACAACTACAACAGCCACAACGTCTATATCATGGCCGACA
AGCAGAAGAACGGCATCAAGGTGAACTTCAAGATCCGCCACAACATCGAGGACGGCAGCGTGCAGCTCGC
CGACCACTACCAGCAGAACACCCCCATCGGCGACGGCCCCGTGCTGCTGCCCGACAACCACTACCTGAGC
ACCCAGTCCGCCCTGAGCAAAGACCCCAACGAGAAGCGCGATCACATGGTCCTTAAGGAGTTCGTGACCG
CCGCCGGGATCACTCTCGGCATGGACGAGCTGTACAAGTAATGATCTAGAGTCGAGTTAATTAAGAATTC
CGCCCCCCCCCCTCTCCCTCCCCCCCCCTAACGTTACTGGCCGAAGCCGCTTGGAATAAGGCCGGTGTGC
GTTTGTCTATATGTTATTTTCCACCATATTGCCGTCTTTTGGCAATGTGAGGGCCCGGAAACCTGGCCCT
GTCTTCTTGACGAGCATTCCTAGGGGTCTTTCCCCTCTCGCCAAAGGAATGCAGGGTCTGTTGAATGTCG
TGAAGGAAGCAGTTCCTCTGGAAGCTTCTTGAAGACAAACAACGTCTGTAGCGACCCTTTGCAGGCAGCG
GAACCCCCCACCTGGCGACAGGTGCCTCTGCGGCCAAAAGCCACGTGTATAAGATACACCTGCAAAGGCG
GCACAACCCCAGTGCCACGTTGTGAGTTGGATAGTTGTGGAAAGAGTCAAATGGCTCTCCTCAAGCGTAT
TCAACAAGGGGCTGAAGGATGCCCAGAAGGTACCCCATTGTATGGGATCTGATCTGGGGCCTCGGTGCAC
ATGCTTTACATGTGTTTAGTCGAGGTTAAAAAAACGTCTAGGCCCCCCGAACCACGGGGACGTGGTTTTC
CTTTGAAAAACACGATGATAATATGGCCACAACCTGTTACATTGCACAAGATAAAAATATATCATCACGA
ACAGTAAAACTGTCTGCTTACATAAACAGTAATACAAGGGGTGTTATGGGATCGGCCATTGAACAAGATG
GATTGCACGCAGGTTCTCCGGCCGCTTGGGTGGAGAGGCTATTCGGCTATGACTGGGCACAACAGACAAT
CGGCTGCTCTGATGCCGCCGTGTTCCGGCTGTCAGCGCAGGGGCGCCCGGTTCTTTTTGTCAAGACCGAC
CTGTCCGGTGCCCTGAATGAACTGCAGGACGAGGCAGCGCGGCTATCGTGGCTGGCCACGACGGGCGTTC
CTTGCGCAGCTGTGCTCGACGTTGTCACTGAAGCGGGAAGGGACTGGCTGCTATTGGGCGAAGTGCCGGG
GCAGGATCTCCTGTCATCTCACCTTGCTCCTGCCGAGAAAGTATCCATCATGGCTGATGCAATGCGGCGG
CTGCATACGCTTGATCCGGCTACCTGCCCATTCGACCACCAAGCGAAACATCGCATCGAGCGAGCACGTA
CTCGGATGGAAGCCGGTCTTGTCGATCAGGATGATCTGGACGAAGAGCATCAGGGGCTCGCGCCAGCCGA
ACTGTTCGCCAGGCTCAAGGCGCGCATGCCCGACGGCGAGGATCTCGTCGTGACCCATGGCGATGCCTGC
TTGCCGAATATCATGGTGGAAAATGGCCGCTTTTCTGGATTCATCGACTGTGGCCGGCTGGGTGTGGCGG
ACCGCTATCAGGACATAGCGTTGGCTACCCGTGATATTGCTGAAGAGCTTGGCGGCGAATGGGCTGACCG
CTTCCTCGTGCTTTACGGTATCGCCGCTCCCGATTCGCAGCGCATCGCCTTCTATCGCCTTCTTGACGAG
TTCTTCTGAGTCGACAGCAGCTCCACCATGGACTTCAGGCTGTTAGTGGCAGTACTGACATAAACATTTG
CAAGGGAAGTCATCAAGAAAAGTCAAAGAAGACTTTAAAACATTTTTAATGCATATACAAAAACAATCAG
ACTTACTGGAAATAAATTACCTATCCCATGTTTCAGTGGGAAATGAACTACATATTGAGATGCTGACAGA
AAACTGCCTCTTACAGTAGGAAACAACTGAACCCATCAATAAGAAAAAGGATCGAAAGGGACCAAGCAGC
TCACTACGATATCAAGTTACACTAAGACTTGGAACACTAACATTCTGTAAGAGGTTATATAGTTTTCAGT
GGGAGGGGTTGGGATGGGTAATCTCATTGTTACATATAGCAATTTTTGATGCATTTTATATGCATACCAG
CAATTATTACTGTGTTCGCACAGTTCTCACTTAACTGGTGCTATGTGAAGACTCTGCTAATATAGGTATT
TTAGAATGTGAATTGAAGAATGGATCCCAAAAACTTCAGAAAGAGGATAGCAAAAAAAGATCTAGTGCGA
TTTTATATATATATATATATATATATATACACATACATATATATACATCATATAGCTTAAGCTGATTTAA
AACAAAGGCCTTAGACTAATTTTCGATTTTCTTTCTTGAAATAAGCTAATGGCTTGTTTGTGTAAAGCTT
TTTTATTAAAAGAAAAATTTTAAAAATCTTGTACCTAGCACAGTATTGTTATAGAATATACATGTAACAT
TTTATATGGTAGTTTAAGTCTGTCAGTTTCTTAATTGTGGACAAATTAACAGTTGGCTCTGGCCTTTTGC
TGTAACATGCCTGTGTCACTCACTTAGCCTTGGCATTTGTGCAGACATACCATTTTCAGTTCTGCTGTCA
CTTGGAAGTTCAGGCTCAGCATGAATTTTTGGCAGGTAGCTCTAATACCTGGAGTTTTCTTTGTTTTTTT
TTCTTTTTTTTAGTTGAAGTTTATGAGGGAAATACCAGTGTTCAGTTTTG
